>Addgene plasmid #217061 | pMV-Tc1-10_Xt | addgene full sequence | sequence record 442187 | Addgene NGS Result
AAAAATAAACAAATAGGGGTTCCGCGCACATTTCCCCGAAAAGTGCCACCTGACGTCTAAGAAACCATTA
TTATCATGACATTAACCTATAAAAATAGGCGTATCACGAGGCCCTTTCGTTGTAAAACGACGGCCAGTCG
AACCACGCAATGCGTCTCGATCCGCAGTGTCTTGCGTCTCTAAGCTTTACAGTGGCTTGCAAAAGTATTC
GGCCCCCTTGAACTTTTCCACATTTTGTCACATTACAGCCACAAACATGAATCAATTTTATTGGAATTCC
ACGTGAAAGACCAATACAAAGTGGTGTACACGTGAGAAGTGGAACGAAAATCATACATGATTCCAAACAT
TTTTTACAAATAAATAACTGCAAAGTGGGGTGTGCGTAATTATTCAGCCCCCTTTGGTCTGAGTGCAGTC
AGTTGCCCATAGACATTGCCTGATGAGTGCTAATGACTAAATAGAGTGCACCTGTGTGTAATCTAATGTC
AGTACAAATACAGCTGCTCTGTGACGGCCTCAGAGGTTGTCTAAGAGAATATTGGGAGCAACAACACCAC
CGGTGCTAGCAATTCTACCGGGTAGGGGAGGCGCTTTTCCCAAGGCAGTCTGGAGCATGCGCTTTAGCAG
CCCCGCTGGGCACTTGGCGCTACACAAGTGGCCTCTGGCCTCGCACACATTCCACATCCACCGGTAGGCG
CCAACCGGCTCCGTTCTTTGGTGGCCCCTTCGCGCCACCTTCTACTCCTCCCCTAGTCAGGAAGTTCCCC
CCCGCCCCGCAGCTCGCGTCGTGCAGGACGTGACAAATGGAAGTAGCACGTCTCACTAGTCTCGTGCAGA
TGGACAGCACCGCTGAGCAATGGAAGCGGGTAGGCCTTTGGGGCAGCGGCCAATAGCAGCTTTGCTCCTT
CGCTTTCTGGGCTCAGAGGCTGGGAAGGGGTGGGTCCGGGGGCGGGCTCAGGGGCGGGCTCAGGGGCGGG
GCGGGCGCCCGAAGGTCCTCCGGAGGCCCGGCATTCTGCACGCTTCAAAAGCGCACGTCTGCCGCGCTGT
TCTCCTCTTCCTCATCTCCGGGCCTTTCGACCTGCAGCCAACGCCACCATGGGGACCGAGTACAAGCCCA
CGGTGCGCCTCGCCACCCGCGACGACGTCCCCCGGGCCGTACGCACCCTCGCCGCCGCGTTCGCCGACTA
CCCCGCCACGCGCCACACCGTCGACCCGGACCGCCACATCGAGCGGGTCACCGAGCTGCAAGAACTCTTC
CTCACGCGCGTCGGGCTCGACATCGGCAAGGTGTGGGTCGCGGACGACGGCGCCGCGGTGGCGGTCTGGA
CCACGCCGGAGAGCGTCGAAGCGGGGGCGGTGTTCGCCGAGATCGGCCCGCGCATGGCCGAGTTGAGCGG
TTCCCGGCTGGCCGCGCAGCAACAGATGGAAGGCCTCCTGGCGCCGCACCGGCCCAAGGAGCCCGCGTGG
TTCCTGGCCACCGTCGGCGTCTCGCCCGACCACCAGGGCAAGGGTCTGGGCAGCGCCGTCGTGCTCCCCG
GAGTGGAGGCGGCCGAGCGCGCCGGGGTGCCCGCCTTCCTGGAGACCTCCGCGCCCCGCAACCTCCCCTT
CTACGAGCGGCTCGGCTTCACCGTCACCGCCGACGTCGAGGTGCCCGAAGGACCGCGCACCTGGTGCATG
ACCCGCAAGCCCGGTGCCATCGATGCCACTAACTTCTCCCTGTTGAAACAAGCAGGGGATGTCGAAGAGA
ATCCCGGGCCAATGGTGAGCAAGGGCGAGGAGCTGTTCACCGGGGTGGTGCCCATCCTGGTCGAGCTGGA
CGGCGACGTAAACGGCCACAAGTTCAGCGTGTCCGGCGAGGGCGAGGGCGATGCCACCTACGGCAAGCTG
ACCCTGAAGTTCATCTGCACCACCGGCAAGCTGCCCGTGCCCTGGCCCACCCTCGTGACCACCCTGACCT
ACGGCGTGCAGTGCTTCAGCCGCTACCCCGACCACATGAAGCAGCACGACTTCTTCAAGTCCGCCATGCC
CGAAGGCTACGTCCAGGAGCGCACCATCTTCTTCAAGGACGACGGCAACTACAAGACCCGCGCCGAGGTG
AAGTTCGAGGGCGACACCCTGGTGAACCGCATCGAGCTGAAGGGCATCGACTTCAAGGAGGACGGCAACA
TCCTGGGGCACAAGCTGGAGTACAACTACAACAGCCACAACGTCTATATCATGGCCGACAAGCAGAAGAA
CGGCATCAAGGTGAACTTCAAGATCCGCCACAACATCGAGGACGGCAGCGTGCAGCTCGCCGACCACTAC
CAGCAGAACACCCCCATCGGCGACGGCCCCGTGCTGCTGCCCGACAACCACTACCTGAGCACCCAGTCCG
CCCTGAGCAAAGACCCCAACGAGAAGCGCGATCACATGGTCCTGCTGGAGTTCGTGACCGCCGCCGGGAT
CACTCTCGGCATGGACGAGCTGTACAAGTAATTAATTAAGCTCGCTGATCAGCCTCGACTGTGCCTTCTA
GTTGCCAGCCATCTGTTGTTTGCCCCTCCCCCGTGCCTTCCTTGACCCTGGAAGGTGCCACTCCCACTGT
CCTTTCCTAATAAAATGAGGAAATTGCATCGCATTGTCTGAGTAGGTGTCATTCTATTCTGGGGGGTGGG
GTGGGGCAGGACAGCAAGGGGGAGGATTGGGAAGACAATAGCAGGCATGCTGGGGATGCGGTGGGCTCTA
TGGCTTCTGAGGCGCGCCCTCGAGCTCAGGGGGCTGAATAATTACGCACACCCCACTTTGCAGTTATTTA
TTTGTAAAAAATGTTTGGAATCATGTATGATTTTCGTTCCACTTCTCACGTGTACACCACTTTGTATTGG
TCTTTCACGTGGAATTCCAATAAAATTGATTCATGTTTGTGGCTGTAATGTGACAAAATGTGGAAAAGTT
CAAGGGGGCCGAATACTTTTGCAAGCCACTGTAGGGCCCAGAGACGGAGTCACTGCCAACCGAGACGGTC
ATAGCTGTTTCCTGTGTGCCGCTTCCTCGCTCACTGACTCGCTGCGCTCGGTCGTTCGGCTGCGGCGAGC
GGTATCAGCTCACTCAAAGGCGGTAATACGGTTACCCACAGAATCAGGGGATAACGCAGGAAAGAACATG
TGAGCAAAAGGCCAGCAAAAGGCCAGGAACCGTAAAAAGGCCGCGTTGCTGGCGTTTTTCCATAGGCTCC
GCCCCCCTGACGAGCATCACAAAAATCGACGCTCAAGTCAGAGGTGGCGAAACCCGACAGGACTATAAAG
ATACCAGGCGTTTCCCCCTGGAAGCTCCCTCGTGCGCTCTCCTGTTCCGACCCTGCCGCTTACCGGATAC
CTGTCCGCCTTTCTCCCTTCGGGAAGCGTGGCGCTTTCTCATAGCTCACGCTGTAGGTATCTCAGTTCGG
TGTAGGTCGTTCGCTCCAAGCTGGGCTGTGTGCACGAACCCCCCGTTCAGCCCGACCGCTGCGCCTTATC
CGGTAACTATCGTCTTGAGTCCAACCCGGTAAGACACGACTTATCGCCACTGGCAGCAGCCACTGGTAAC
AGGATTAGCAGAGCGAGGTATGTAGGCGGTGCTACAGAGTTCTTGAAGTGGTGGCCTAACTACGGCTACA
CTAGAAGAACAGTATTTGGTATCTGCGCTCTGCTGAAGCCAGTTACCTTCGGAAAAAGAGTTGGTAGCTC
TTGATCCGGCAAACAAACCACCGCTGGTAGCGGTGGTTTTTTTGTTTGCAAGCAGCAGATTACGCGCAGA
AAAAAAGGATCTCAAGAAGATCCTTTGATCTTTTCTACGGGGTCTGACGCTCAGTGGAACGAAAACTCAC
GTTAAGGGATTTTGGTCATGAGATTATCAAAAAGGATCTTCACCTAGATCCTTTTAAATTAAAAATGAAG
TTTTAAATCAATCTAAAGTATATATGAGTAAACTTGGTCTGACAGTTACCAATGCTTAATCAGTGAGGCA
CCTATCTCAGCGATCTGTCTCTTTCGTTCATCCATAGTTGCCTGACTCCCCGTCGTGTAGATAACTACGA
TACGGGAGGGCTTACCATCTGGCCCCAGTGCTGCAATAATACCGCGGGACCCACGCTCACCGGCTCCAGA
TTTATCAGCAATAAACCAGCCAGCCGGAAGGGCCGAGCGCAGAAGTGGTCCTGCAACTTTATCCGCCTCC
ATCCAGTCTATTAATTGTTGCCGGGAAGCTAGAGTAAGTAGTTCGCCAGTTAATAGTTTGCGCAACGTTG
TTGCCATCGCTACAGGCATCGTGGTATCACGCTCGTCGTTTGGTATGGCTTCATTCAGCTCCGGTTCCCA
ACGATCAAGGCGAGTTACATGATCCCCCATGTTGCGCAAAAAAGCGGTTAGCTCCTTCGGTCCTCCGATC
GTTGTCAGAAGTAAGTTGGCCGCCGTGTTATCACTCATGGTTATGGCAGCACTACATAATTCTCTTACTG
TCATGCCATCCGTAAGATGCTTTTCTGTGACTGGTGAGTACTCAACCAAGTCATTCTGAGAATAGTGTAT
GCGGCGACCGAGTTGCTCTTGCCCGGCGTCAATACGGGATAATACCGCGCCACATAGCAGAACTTTAAAA
GTGCTCATCATTGGAAAACGTTCTTCGGGGCGAAAACTCTCAAGGATCTTACCGCTGTTGAGATCCAGTT
CGATGTAACCCACTCGTGCACCCAACTGATCTTCAGCATCTTTTACTTTCACCAGCGTTTCTGGGTGAGC
AAAAACAGGAAGGCAAAATGCCGCAAAAAAGGGAATAAGGGCGACACGGAAATGTTGAATACTCATACTC
TTCCTTTTTCAATATTATTGAAGCATTTATCAGGGTTATTGTCTCATGAGCGGATACATATTTGAATGTA
TTTAG
Features (pLannotate 1.2.2; 8 found; start..end, strand, type, name):
    118..138     -  CDS            lacZα (fragment): LacZα fragment of β-galactosidase; lacZ fragment
    580..1079    +  promoter       PGK promoter: mouse phosphoglycerate kinase 1 promoter
   1104..1698    +  CDS            PuroR (fragment): puromycin N-acetyltransferase; pac from Streptomyces alboniger; confers resistance to puromycin
   1762..2481    +  CDS            EGFP: the original enhanced GFP (Yang et al., 1996) mammalian codon-optimized
   2509..2733    +  polyA_signal   bGH poly(A) signal: bovine growth hormone polyadenylation signal
   3207..3795    -  rep_origin     ori: high-copy-number ColE1/pMB1/pBR322/pUC origin of replication
   3966..4826    -  CDS            AmpR: β-lactamase; bla; confers resistance to ampicillin, carbenicillin, and related antibiotics
   4827..26      -  promoter       AmpR promoter (across the origin): bla
