[The description below was written by a language model from this plasmid's Addgene catalogue record and pLannotate feature annotations shown in this document.]
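Description:
pMV-Tc1-10_Xt is a transposon donor plasmid built on the pMV backbone and catalogued as a mammalian expression vector. It carries the terminal inverted repeats (TIRs) of Tc1-10_Xt, a DNA transposon of the Tc1 type, as a synthetic insert. The plasmid is propagated in E. coli through a high-copy ColE1/pUC-type origin and selected with ampicillin via the β-lactamase gene and its native promoter. A short remnant of lacZα is also detected and is probably left over from the cloning vector.

The annotated payload of the 4,905 nt sequence is a single mammalian reporter and selection cassette. A mouse PGK promoter drives a puromycin N-acetyltransferase coding region (annotated as a fragment), followed a short distance downstream by EGFP, and the unit ends with a bovine growth hormone polyadenylation signal. The roughly 60 nt gap between PuroR and EGFP would fit a linker or self-cleaving peptide joining the two into one transcript, but the feature table does not annotate it. The TIRs themselves were not recognised by the automated annotation. As expected for a donor design, they presumably lie in the unannotated stretches flanking the cassette, though their exact positions are not recorded.

No transposase gene is annotated on this plasmid, so the enzyme would have to be supplied in trans from a separate construct. When it is, the TIR-flanked cassette can be excised and integrated into the host genome, and integration events can be scored by puromycin resistance or EGFP fluorescence. The plasmid comes from a survey that tested many DNA transposons for activity in human cells as candidate genome engineering tools.
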