Addgene plasmid #217061: pMV-Tc1-10_Xt
Purpose: Donor plasmid of Tc1-10_Xt Transposon
Depositing lab: Haoyi Wang. Depositing organization: Institute of Zoology, Chinese Academy of Sciences. Publication: Heterologous survey of 130 DNA transposons in human cells highlights their functional divergence and expands the genome engineering toolbox. Zhang T, Tan S, Tang N, Li Y, Zhang C, Sun J, Guo Y, Gao H, Cai Y, Sun W, Wang C, Fu L, Ma H, Wu Y, Hu X, Zhang X, Gee P, Yan W, Zhao Y, Chen Q, Guo B, Wang H, Zhang YE. Cell. 2024 Jul 11;187(14):3741-3760.e30. doi: 10.1016/j.cell.2024.05.007. Epub 2024 Jun 5. PubMed 38843831.
Backbone
  Vector backbone: pMV
  Vector type: Mammalian Expression
Growth in bacteria
  Bacterial resistance: Ampicillin, 100 μg/mL
  Growth temperature: 37°C
  Growth strain: DH5alpha
  Copy number: High Copy
Gene/Insert
  Gene/Insert name: TIRs of Tc1-10_Xt transposon (alt name: Tc1-10_Xt)
  Species: Synthetic
  Cloning method: Restriction Enzyme; 5′ cloning site Unknown (unknown if destroyed); 3′ cloning site Unknown (unknown if destroyed)
Terms and licenses: Academic/Nonprofit Terms; Industry Terms: Not Available to Industry
How to cite: pMV-Tc1-10_Xt was a gift from Haoyi Wang (Addgene plasmid # 217061 ; http://n2t.net/addgene:217061 ; RRID:Addgene_217061)
